>Addgene plasmid #224249 | pAM75 | addgene full sequence | sequence record 451487 | Addgene NGS Result
AGGTATCCCTCCAGATCAACAAAGATTGATCTTTGCCGGTAAGCAGCTAGAAGACGGTAGAACGCTGTCT
GATTACAACATTCAGAAGGAGTCCACCTTACATCTTGTGCTAAGGCTAAGAGGTGGTGGCTGCTAATGAT
GAGGATCCGAATTCGAGCTCCGTCGACAAGCTTGCGGCCGCACTCGAGCACCACCACCACCACCACTGAG
ATCCGGCTGCTAACAAAGCCCGAAAGGAAGCTGAGTTGGCTGCTGCCACCGCTGAGCAATAACTAGCATA
ACCCCTTGGGGCCTCTAAACGGGTCTTGAGGGGTTTTTTGCTGAAAGGAGGAACTATATCCGGATTGGCG
AATGGG
[124 nt withheld, positions 357-480]
C
[91 nt withheld, positions 482-572]
A
[49 nt withheld, positions 574-622]
CCTTTGACGTTGGAGTCCACGTTCTTT
[37 nt withheld, positions 650-686]
ACCCTATCTCGGTCTATTCTTTTGATTTATAAGGGATTTTGCCGATTTCGGCCTATTGGTTAAAAAATGA
GCTGATTTAACAAAAATTTAACGCGAATTTTAACAAAATATTAACGCTTACAATTTAGGTGGCACTTTTC
GGGGAAATGTGCGCGGAACCCCTATTTGTTTATTTTTCTAAATACATTCAAATATGTATCCGCTCATGAA
TTAATTCTTAGAAAAACTCATCGAGCATCAAATGAAACTGCAATTTATTCATATCAGGATTATCAATACC
ATATTTTTGAAAAAGCCGTTTCTGTAATGAAGGAGAAAACTCACCGAGGCAGTTCCATAGGATGGCAAGA
TCCTGGTATCGGTCTGCGATTCCGACTCGTCCAACATCAATACAACCTATTAATTTCCCCTCGTCAAAAA
TAAGGTTATCAAGTGAGAAATCACCATGAGTGACGACTGAATCCGGTGAGAATGGCAAAAGTTTATGCAT
TTCTTTCCAGACTTGTTCAACAGGCCAGCCATTACGCTCGTCATCAAAATCACTCGCATCAACCAAACCG
TTATTCATTCGTGATTGCGCCTGAGCGAGACGAAATACGCGATCGCTGTTAAAAGGACAATTACAAACAG
GAATCGAATGCAACCGGCGCAGGAACACTGCCAGCGCATCAACAATATTTTCACCTGAATCAGGATATTC
TTCTAATACCTGGAATGCTGTTTTCCCGGGGATCGCAGTGGTGAGTAACCATGCATCATCAGGAGTACGG
ATAAAATGCTTGATGGTCGGAAGAGGCATAAATTCCGTCAGCCAGTTTAGTCTGACCATCTCATCTGTAA
CATCATTGGCAACGCTACCTTTGCCATGTTTCAGAAACAACTCTGGCGCATCGGGCTTCCCATACAATCG
ATAGATTGTCGCACCTGATTGCCCGACATTATCGCGAGCCCATTTATACCCATATAAATCAGCATCCATG
TTGGAATTTAATCGCGGCCTAGAGCAAGACGTTTCCCGTTGAATATGGCTCATAACACCCCTTGTATTAC
TGTTTATGTAAGCAGACAGTTTTATTGTTCATGACCAAAATCCCTTAACGTGAGTTTTCGTTCCACTGAG
CGTCAGACCCCGTAGAAAAGATCAAAGGATCTTCTTGAGATCCTTTTTTTCTGCGCGTAATCTGCTGCTT
GCAAACAAAAAAACCACCGCTACCAGCGGTGGTTTGTTTGCCGGATCAAGAGCTACCAACTCTTTTTCCG
AAGGTAACTGGCTTCAGCAGAGCGCAGATACCAAATACTGTCCTTCTAGTGTAGCCGTAGTTAGGCCACC
ACTTCAAGAACTCTGTAGCACCGCCTACATACCTCGCTCTGCTAATCCTGTTACCAGTGGCTGCTGCCAG
TGGCGATAAGTCGTGTCTTACCGGGTTGGACTCAAGACGATAGTTACCGGATAAGGCGCAGCGGTCGGGC
TGAACGGGGGGTTCGTGCACACAGCCCAGCTTGGAGCGAACGACCTACACCGAACTGAGATACCTACAGC
GTGAGCTATGAGAAAGCGCCACGCTTCCCGAAGGGAGAAAGGCGGACAGGTATCCGGTAAGCGGCAGGGT
CGGAACAGGAGAGCGCACGAGGGAGCTTCCAGGGGGAAACGCCTGGTATCTTTATAGTCCTGTCGGGTTT
CGCCACCTCTGACTTGAGCGTCGATTTTTGTGATGCTCGTCAGGGGGGCGGAGCCTATGGAAAAACGCCA
GCAACGCGGCCTTTTTACGGTTCCTGGCCTTTTGCTGGCCTTTTGCTCACATGTTCTTTCCTGCGTTATC
CCCTGATTCTGTGGATAACCGTATTACCGCCTTTGAGTGAGCTGATACCGCTCGCCGCAGCCGAACGACC
GAGCGCAGCGAGTCAGTGAGCGAGGAAGCGGAAGAGCGCCTGATGCGGTATTTTCTCCTTACGCATCTGT
GCGGTATTTCACACCGCAATGGTGCACTCTCAGTACAATCTGCTCTGATGCCGCATAGTTAAGCCAGTAT
ACACTCCGCTATCGCTACGTGACTGGGTCATGGCTGCGCCCCGACACCCGCCAACACCCGCTGACGCGCC
CTGACGGGCTTGTCTGCTCCCGGCATCCGCTTACAGACAAGCTGTGACCGTCTCCGGGAGCTGCATGTGT
CAGAGGTTTTCACCGTCATCACCGAAACGCGCGAGGCAGCTGCGGTAAAGCTCATCAGCGTGGTCGTGAA
GCGATTCACAGATGTCTGCCTGTTCATCCGCGTCCAGCTCGTTGAGTTTCTCCAGAAGCGTTAATGTCTG
GCTTCTGATAAAGCGGGCCATGTTAAGGGCGGTTTTTTCCTGTTTGGTCACTGATGCCTCCGTGTAAGGG
GGATTTCTGTTCATGGGGGTAATGATACCGATGAAACGAGAGAGGATGCTCACGATACGGGTTACTGATG
ATGAACATGCCCGGTTACTGGAACGTTGTGAGGGTAAACAACTGGCGGTATGGATGCGGCGGGACCAGAG
AAAAATCACTCAGGGTCAATGCCAGCGCTTCGTTAATACAGATGTAGGTGTTCCACAGGGTAGCCAGCAG
CATCCTGCGATGCAGATCCGGAACATAATGGTGCAGGGCGCTGACTTCCGCGTTTCCAGACTTTACGAAA
CACGGAAACCGAAGACCATTCATGTTGTTGCTCAGGTCGCAGACGTTTTGCAGCAGCAGTCGCTTCACGT
TCGCTCGCGTATCGGTGATTCATTCTGCTAACCAGTAAGGCAACCCCGCCAGCCTAGCCGGGTCCTCAAC
GACAGGAGCACGATCATGCGCACCCGTGGGGCCGCCATGCCGGCGATAATGGCCTGCTTCTCGCCGAAAC
GTTTGGTGGCGGGACCAGTGACGAAGGCTTGAGCGAGGGCGTGCAAGATTCCGAATACCGCAAGCGACAG
GCCGATCATCGTCGCGCTCCAGCGAAAGCGGTCCTCGCCGAAAATGACCCAGAGCGCTGCCGGCACCTGT
CCTACGAGTTGCATGATAAAGAAGACAGTCATAAGTGCGGCGACGATAGTCATGCCCCGCGCCCACCGGA
AGGAGCTGACTGGGTTGAAGGCTCTCAAGGGCATCGGTCGAGATCCCGGTGCCTAATGAGTGAGCTAACT
TACATTAATTGCGTTGCGCTCACTGCCCGCTTTCCAGTCGGGAAACCTGTCGTGCCAGCTGCATTAATGA
ATCGGCCAACGCGCGGGGAGAGGCGGTTTGCGTATTGGGCGCCAGGGTGGTTTTTCTTTTCACCAGTGAG
ACGGGCAACAGCTGATTGCCCTTCACCGCCTGGCCCTGAGAGAGTTGCAGCAAGCGGTCCACGCTGGTTT
GCCCCAGCAGGCGAAAATCCTGTTTGATGGTGGTTAACGGCGGGATATAACATGAGCTGTCTTCGGTATC
GTCGTATCCCACTACCGAGATATCCGCACCAACGCGCAGCCCGGACTCGGTAATGGCGCGCATTGCGCCC
AGCGCCATCTGATCGTTGGCAACCAGCATCGCAGTGGGAACGATGCCCTCATTCAGCATTTGCATGGTTT
GTTGAAAACCGGACATGGCACTCCAGTCGCCTTCCCGTTCCGCTATCGGCTGAATTTGATTGCGAGTGAG
ATATTTATGCCAGCCAGCCAGACGCAGACGCGCCGAGACAGAACTTAATGGGCCCGCTAACAGCGCGATT
TGCTGGTGACCCAATGCGACCAGATGCTCCACGCCCAGTCGCGTACCGTCTTCATGGGAGAAAATAATAC
TGTTGATGGGTGTCTGGTCAGAGACATCAAGAAATAACGCCGGAACATTAGTGCAGGCAGCTTCCACAGC
AATGGCATCCTGGTCATCCAGCGGATAGTTAATGATCAGCCCACTGACGCGTTGCGCGAGAAGATTGTGC
ACCGCCGCTTTACAGGCTTCGACGCCGCTTCGTTCTACCATCGACACCACCACGCTGGCACCCAGTTGAT
CGGCGCGAGATTTAATCGCCGCGACAATTTGCGACGGCGCGTGCAGGGCCAGACTGGAGGTGGCAACGCC
AATCAGCAACGACTGTTTGCCCGCCAGTTGTTGTGCCACGCGGTTGGGAATGTAATTCAGCTCCGCCATC
GCCGCTTCCACTTTTTCCCGCGTTTTCGCAGAAACGTGGCTGGCCTGGTTCACCACGCGGGAAACGGTCT
GATAAGAGACACCGGCATACTCTGCGACATCGTATAACGTTACTGGTTTCACATTCACCACCCTGAATTG
ACTCTCTTCCGGGCGCTATCATGCCATACCGCGAAAGGTTTTGCGCCATTCGATGGTGTCCGGGATCTCG
ACGCTCTCCCTTATGCGACTCCTGCATTAGGAAGCAGCCCAGTAGTAGGTTGAGGCCGTTGAGCACCGCC
GCCGCAAGGAATGGTGCATGCAAGGAGATGGCGCCCAACAGTCCCCCGGCCACGGGGCCTGCCACCATAC
CCACGCCGAAACAAGCGCTCATGAGCCCGAAGTGGCGAGCCCGATCTTCCCCATCGGTGATGTCGGCGAT
ATAGGCGCCAGCAACCGCACCTGTGGCGCCGGTGATGCCGGCCACGATGCGTCCGGCGTAGAGGATCGAG
ATCTCGATCCCGCGAAATTAATACGACTCACTATAGGGGAATTGTGAGCGGATAACAATTCCCCTCTGAA
TAATTTTGTTTAACTTTAAGAAGGAGATATACCCATATGTGGGGCATGCAGATTTTCGTCAAGACTTTGA
CCGGTAAAACCATAACATTGGAAGTTGAATCTTCCGATACCATCGACAACGTTAAGTCGAAAATTCAAGA
CAAGGA
Features (pLannotate 1.2.2; 19 found; start..end, strand, type, name):
    189..206     +  CDS            9xHis (fragment): 9xHis affinity tag
    216..265     +  CDS            SET1 (fragment): solubility-enhancement tag derived from T7 phage gene 10B
    273..320     +  terminator     T7 terminator: transcription terminator for bacteriophage T7 RNA polymerase
    357..785     +  rep_origin     f1 ori (sequence partly withheld): f1 bacteriophage origin of replication; arrow indicates direction of (+) strand synthesis
    838..895     +  promoter       AmpR promoter (fragment): bla
    904..1719    -  CDS            KanR: aminoglycoside phosphotransferase; aph(3')-Ia; confers resistance to kanamycin in bacteria or G418 (Geneticin®) in eukaryotes
   1841..2429    +  rep_origin     ori: high-copy-number ColE1/pMB1/pBR322/pUC origin of replication
   2615..2754    -  misc_feature   bom: basis of mobility region from pBR322
   2856..3047    -  CDS            rop: Rop protein, which maintains plasmids at low copy number; rop
   3064..3444    +  CDS            YPB1_ECOLX: Protein predicted: Swiss-Prot protein existence level 4. From Escherichia coli.
   3516..3807    -  CDS            TcR (fragment): tetracycline efflux protein; tet; confers resistance to tetracycline
   3822..3843    -  protein_bind   CAP binding site: CAP binding activates transcription in the presence of cAMP. E. coli catabolite activator protein
   3856..4938    -  CDS            lacI: lac repressor; lacI; The lac repressor binds to the lac operator to inhibit transcription in E. coli. This inhibition can be relieved by adding lactose or isopropyl-β-D-thiogalactopyranoside (IPTG).
   4939..5016    -  promoter       lacI promoter: lacI
   5024..5303    -  CDS            TcR (fragment): tetracycline efflux protein; tet; confers resistance to tetracycline
   5325..5343    +  promoter       T7 promoter: promoter for bacteriophage T7 RNA polymerase
   5344..5368    +  protein_bind   lac operator: The lac repressor binds to the lac operator to inhibit transcription in E. coli. This inhibition can be relieved by adding lactose or isopropyl-β-D-thiogalactopyranoside (IPTG). lac repressor encoded by lacI
   5381..5403    +  RBS            RBS: efficient ribosome binding site from bacteriophage T7 gene 10 (Olins and Rangwala, 1989)
   5422..127     +  CDS            ubiquitin (across the origin): Saccharomyces cerevisiae ubiquitin
