[The description below was written by a language model from this plasmid's Addgene catalogue record and pLannotate feature annotations shown in this document.]
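Description:
pAM75 is a bacterial expression plasmid built on the pET28a backbone that encodes a modified Saccharomyces cerevisiae ubiquitin, described in the record as MWG-ubiquitin-G77-C78. The name indicates a short Met-Trp-Gly extension at the N-terminus and two extra residues, glycine 77 and cysteine 78, appended after the native C-terminus. The plasmid is propagated in E. coli under kanamycin selection from the aph(3')-Ia KanR gene. Replication relies on a ColE1/pBR322-type origin accompanied by the rop gene and bom region, which are typical of the pET series. An f1 origin is also present. Short annotated fragments of TcR and an AmpR promoter appear to be backbone remnants rather than functional markers.

Expression is driven by a T7 promoter followed by a lac operator and the strong T7 gene 10 ribosome binding site, with a T7 terminator downstream. The plasmid carries lacI under its own promoter, so transcription is repressed until IPTG is added in a host that supplies T7 RNA polymerase. The ubiquitin coding sequence spans the numbering origin of the circular sequence. A His-tag fragment is annotated about 60 nt downstream of it, but the record does not indicate whether this lies in frame with the insert; the insert name suggests the protein ends at the added cysteine, leaving the vector's C-terminal tag untranslated.

The associated publication describes a high-throughput assay for the deubiquitinase Rpn11, so this ubiquitin variant is likely a substrate component. The record does not state the roles of the added residues. The C-terminal cysteine could plausibly serve as a unique handle for labelling or conjugation beyond the cleavage site, and the tryptophan could aid detection or quantification.
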