Addgene plasmid #224249: pAM75
Purpose: pET28a MWG-ubiquitin-G77-C78
Depositing lab: Andreas Martin. Depositing organization: University of California, Berkeley. Publication: High-Throughput Assay for Characterizing Rpn11 Deubiquitinase Activity. Xie G, Dong KC, Worden EJ, Martin A. Methods Mol Biol. 2023;2591:79-100. doi: 10.1007/978-1-0716-2803-4_6. PubMed 36350544.
Backbone
  Vector backbone: pET28a
  Vector type: Bacterial Expression
Growth in bacteria
  Bacterial resistance: Kanamycin, 50 μg/mL
  Growth temperature: 37°C
  Growth strain: DH5alpha
  Copy number: Unknown
Gene/Insert
  Gene/Insert name: MWG-ubiquitin-G77-C78
  Species: S. cerevisiae (budding yeast)
Terms and licenses: Academic/Nonprofit Terms; Industry Terms: Not Available to Industry
How to cite: pAM75 was a gift from Andreas Martin (Addgene plasmid # 224249 ; http://n2t.net/addgene:224249 ; RRID:Addgene_224249)
